>Addgene plasmid #147231 | pAc5.1B-EGFP-CeAIN2-3xWmut_P | depositor full sequence | sequence record 289678 | Full Sequence
CTTCAAGGAATTAATTCTATATTCTAAAAACACAAATGATACTTCTAAAAAAAATCATGAATGGCATCAA
CTCTGAATCAAATCTTTGCAGATGCACCTACTTCTCATTTCCACTGTCACATCATTTTTCCAGATCTCGC
TGCCTGTTATGTGGCCCACAAACCAAGACACGTTTTATGGCCATTAAAGCTGGCTGATCGTCGCCAAACA
CCAAATACATATCAATATGTACATTCGAGAAAGAAGCGATCAAAGAAGCGTCTTCGGGCGAGTAGGAGAA
TGCGGAGGAGAAGGAGAACGAGCTGATCTAGTATCTCTCCACAATCCAATGCCAACTGACCAACTGGCCA
TATTCGGAGCAATTTGAAGCCAATTTCCATCGCCTGGCGATCGCTCCATTCTTGGCTATATGTTTTTCAC
CGTTCCCGGGGCCATTTTCAAAGACTCGTCGGTAAGATAAGATTGTGTCACTCGCTGTCTCTCTTCATTT
GTCGAAGAATGCTGAGGAATTTCGCGATGACGTCGGCGAGTATTTTGAAGAATGAGAATAATTTGTATTT
ATACGAAAATCAGTTAGTGGAATTTTCTACAAAAACATGTTATCTATAGATAATTTTGTTGCAAAATATG
TTGACTATGACAAAGATTGTATGTATATACCTTTAATGTATTCTCATTTTCTTATGTATTTATAATGGCA
ATGATGATACTGATGATATTTTAAGATGATGCCAGACCACAGGCTGATTTCTGCGTCTTTTGCCGAACGC
AGTGCATGTGCGGTTGTTGTTTTTTGGAATAGTTTCAATTTTCGGACTGTCCGCTTTGATTTCAGTTTCT
TGGCTTATTCAAAAAGCAAAGTAAAGCCAAAAAAGCGAGATGGCAATACCAAATGCGGCAAAACGGTAGT
GGAAGGAAAGGGGTGCGGGGCAGCGGAAGGAAGGGTGGGGCGGGGCGTGGCGGGGTCTGTGGCTGGGCGC
GACGTCACCGACGTTGGAGCCACTCCTTTGACCATGTGTGCGTGTGTGTATTATTCGTGTCTCGCCACTC
GCCGGTTGTTTTTTTCTTTTTATCTCGCTCTCTCTAGCGCCATCTCGTACGCATGCTCAACGCACCGCAT
GTTGCCGTGTCCTTTATGCGTCATTTTGGCTCGAAATAGGCAATTATTTAAACAAAGATTAGTCAACGAA
AACGCTAAAATAAATAAGTCTACAATATGGTTACTTATTGCCATGTGTGTGCAGCCAACGATAGCAACAA
AAGCAACAACACAGTGGCTTTCCCTCTTTCACTTTTTGTTTGCAAGCGCGTGCGAGCAAGACGGCACGAC
CGGCAAACGCAATTACGCTGACAAAGAGCAGACGAAGTTTTGGCCGAAAAACATCAAGGCGCCTGATACG
AATGCATTTGCAATAACAATTGCGATATTTAATATTGTTTATGAAGCTGTTTGACTTCAAAACACACAAA
AAAAAAAATAAAACAAATTATTTGAAAGAGAATTAGGAATCGGACAGCTTATCGTTACGGGCTAACAGCA
CACCGAGACGAAATAGCTTACCTGACGTCACAGCCTCTGGAAGAACTGCCGCCAAGCAGAGAGAGAGAGA
AAAAGAGGGAGAGCAGCTTAGACCGCATGTGCTTGTGTGTGAGGCGTCTCTCTCTTCGTCTCCTGTTTGC
GCAAACGCATAGACTGCACTGAGAAAATCGATTACCTATTTTTTATGAATGAATATTTGCACTATTACTA
TTCAAAACTATTAAGATAGCAATCACATTCAATAGCCAAATACTATACCACCTGAGCGATGCAACGAAAT
GATCAATTTGAGCAAAAATGCTGCATATTTAGGACGGCATCATTATAGAAATGCTTCTTGCTGTGTACTT
TTCTCTCGTCTGGCAGCTGTTTCGCCGTTATTGTTAAAACCGGCTTAAGTTAGGTGTGTTTTCTACGACT
AGTGATGCCCCTACTAGAAGATGTGTGTTGCACAAATGTCCCTGAATAACCAATTTGAAGTGCAGATAGC
AGTAAACGTAAGCTAATATGAATATTATTTAACTGTAATGTTTTAATATCGCTGGACATTACTAATAAAC
CCACTATAAACACATGTACATATGTATGTTTTGGCATACAATGAGTAGTTGGGGAAAAAATGTGTAAAAG
CACCGTGACCATCACAGCATAAAGATAACCAGCTGAAGTATCGAATATGAGTAACCCCCAAATTGAATCA
CATGCCGCAACTGATAGGACCCATGGAAGTACACTCTTCATGGCGATATACAAGACACACACAAGCACGA
ACACCCAGTTGCGGAGGAAATTCTCCGTAAATGAAAACCCAATCGGCGAACAATTCATACCCATATATGG
TAAAAGTTTTGAACGCGACTTGAGAGCGGAGAGCATTGCGGCTGATAAGGTTTTAGCGCTAAGCGGGCTT
TATAAAACGGGCTGCGGGACCAGTTTTCATATCACTACCGTTTGAGTTCTTGTGCTGTGTGGATACTCCT
CCCGACACAAAGCCGCTCCATCAGCCAGCAGTCGTCTAATCCAGAGACCCCGGATCGGGGTACCAACATG
GTGAGCAAGGGCGAGGAGCTGTTCACCGGGGTGGTGCCCATCCTGGTCGAGCTGGACGGCGACGTAAACG
GCCACAAGTTCAGCGTGTCCGGCGAGGGCGAGGGCGATGCCACCTACGGCAAGCTGACCCTGAAGTTCAT
CTGCACCACCGGCAAGCTGCCCGTGCCCTGGCCCACCCTCGTGACCACCCTGACCTACGGCGTGCAGTGC
TTCAGCCGCTACCCCGACCACATGAAGCAGCACGACTTCTTCAAGTCCGCCATGCCCGAAGGCTACGTCC
AGGAGCGCACCATCTTCTTCAAGGACGACGGCAACTACAAGACCCGCGCCGAGGTGAAGTTCGAGGGCGA
CACCCTGGTGAACCGCATCGAGCTGAAGGGCATCGACTTCAAGGAGGACGGCAACATCCTGGGGCACAAG
CTGGAGTACAACTACAACAGCCACAACGTCTATATCATGGCCGACAAGCAGAAGAACGGCATCAAGGTGA
ACTTCAAGATCCGCCACAACATCGAGGACGGCAGCGTGCAGCTCGCCGACCACTACCAGCAGAACACCCC
CATCGGCGACGGCCCCGTGCTGCTGCCCGACAACCACTACCTGAGCACCCAGTCCGCCCTGAGCAAAGAC
CCCAACGAGAAGCGCGATCACATGGTCCTGCTGGAGTTCGTGACCGCCGCCGGGATCACTCTCGGCATGG
ACGAGCTGTACAAGCCAAGCTTGAATTCTGCAGATATCCAGCACAGTGGCGGCCGCATGAACGGGGACGG
TTGGCAAGGACCTGGGCGTGGAGGACCACATCACATGAATGGTGGCGGAGGAGGACGACGTGGTGGAGGT
GGTGGTATGCACAATCAAAGAATACAACAGAATCCCCATCATGGTGGAATGAATCGTATGATGCCACACG
GATTCCGACCACAACAAGGACAATTTATGCCTCAATATCCTCCACCACCACCAATGGGTGGAATGCCTGA
TGTGATGGATATTAATATGCGAATGGATGGTATGTCATTAGGATCGACACCATCAGGAATTCCTGGACAA
TATGGTGATATGGGTCCACCGCCAGTCCAACAATGGAATCAACCTGCTCCATTTGTACCTCCACCTCAAC
AAGACGATCTCTATGATCCTTCGGGATATGGTGGTGGAGCTGGTGGTGGTGGAGGACATCATCCATCTCA
TATGCCACCATATGGACAACGTGGAAATAATCAGAATCAATACGGGAATCGAATGCAAGGAGGTCAAGGT
GGTTATCGAGGGAATCAACAGAGGCAGCAGCAGCAACAGCCTCAACAGGGATTCAATATGCCACCAATGA
TGGTTCCACCTGGTCAGCCTCCATTTTATGGTGGAAATCAACCGAATCATCATCATCAACAACCCTCATT
TGCTCCGTCGCCATTCTCAATGGGTGGAGGTGGTGGAGGATCACAAGGAGGACCACACGAACAGCACGGA
CCAGGTGGAAATCAGAATGGAGGATTCGGAGTTTCATCATCATCAATGGATGATTATTCAATGTGGACTG
ATGAGAATGATGAAGACGCGAAAAAGAAAAAATCGTTGAGAGATAAGGGATTGAGTGGAGCGGGTGATGC
TGATGTATCAAACAGTAAACCAATTCGCCGTTGGATTGTGCCAGAAGGCCAAGAAGAAGACTTTGAAACG
GCAATGGAACGATGTCCAAGTCATTTGAAAAAGAAAGCATTGAATGAAGAAGCTCTTCGTCGACGTTTAA
CATCTGAAAATCCACAAATAGTGGCACAAGCTCAACAACAAGCCGAAGAAGAGGCGAATGCTATGATGAG
GATTGGACGAAGACCCATTGTTCCCAGTGGAGCGGGTGATATTCCATCTGAAATTAGTACTGACAAGTCA
GAATTCGATCAAAGCTCGTCACGTGGTGCGGATGAAGGAAGTATAAGCGGTGGTGGAAGTGGACGTCATC
CATCTCATCATCAATCAAATGATAATTCAATGTGGAATAGTCCATCAGTTGGAGGAGGTCAATCAAATAG
TGAAACACGTAATCCATTCTTTGCTCAACACATGCAACAGCAACAACATCAACAACAACATCAGCCACAC
TATGGAGGTTATGGTGATAATGGGGTGCTTGATGGTGGATCATTGTGGTCTGCTGCTGTCATGGATGGAT
CCTCAATGGTACCACCACATCCAACAATGGGTGTCGGATCATCAGCTTCATCGTCATCAATTCCAATTGG
CATGTTGATGATGAGCGGCAGTGGAAATGTTGGAGGCGGACCACCATCCTCATCTTCATTGTTGGACGAG
GATGGTAGCCAGAAGAAGCTGGCTGAAAATCTGAAATTAGCCGTTCAGAAGGGTCATTTGGATATTTCCC
TACTCTCACTTCCGCACATTCCGCCCAACGTGCTCGACTTGCTCACCGAAATTTTGGCGGTCATTCCGCG
TTTGGACGACTATGAGGATGAGCTCAAAAAATTGGGAGAAAATCGCCCTTCGAACTATGACGAGGGAGCC
AGCAAAGAGGAGAAAGAATCGTGGATGAGCAAGGATCAAAAGAACGATCACGACAAAGCAGTAATCGGAG
TAGTGACTGCAAAGATCGAGGTGACACAATTATCTAAAAAGATCACCGAAGCTTTGATCGAAGCTGGGCT
TCTTCCACCACAACCACAAACATCTACATCTGCAAATACATCTACCAATCATCTTAATCATAGAGGAGGA
CCACCGCCAGGATCCGATGGAGGAGCTGGTCCAAGTACTTCACGAAGTGGTGGAGGTGGTGCTGCTGGTG
GAGACTCTTTTAATAGTAGTGGAGGTGGTGGACCACCTGATCATTATTATGATTATTCGTTCCTTGGTTA
GCTCGAGTCTAGAGGGCCCGCGGTTCGAAGGTAAGCCTATCCCTAACCCTCTCCTCGGTCTCGATTCTAC
GCGTACCGGTCATCATCACCATCACCATTGAGTTTAAACCCGCTGATCAGCCTCGACTGTGCCTTCTAAG
GCCTGAGCTCGCTGATCAGCCTCGATCGAGGATCCAGACATGATAAGATACATTGATGAGTTTGGACAAA
CCACAACTAGAATGCAGTGAAAAAAATGCTTTATTTGTGAAATTTGTGATGCTATTGCTTTATTTGTAAC
CATTATAAGCTGCAATAAACAAGTTAACAACAACAATTGCATTCATTTTATGTTTCAGGTTCAGGGGGAG
GTGTGGGAGGTTTTTTAAAGCAAGTAAAACCTCTACAAATGTGGTATGGCTGATTATGATCAGTCGACCG
ATGCCCTTGAGAGCCTTCAACCCAGTCAGCTCCTTCCGGTGGGCGCGGGGCATGACTATCGTCGCCGCAC
TTATGACTGTCTTCTTTATCATGCAACTCGTAGGACAGGTGCCGGCAGCGCTCTGGGTCATTTTCGGCGA
GGACCGCTTTCGCTGGAGCGCGACGATGATCGGCCTGTCGCTTGCGGTATTCGGAATCTTGCACGCCCTC
GCTCAAGCCTTCGTCACTGGTCCCGCCACCAAACGTTTCGGCGAGAAGCAGGCCATTATCGCCGGCATGG
CGGCCGACGCGCTGGGCTACGTCTTGCTGGCGTTCGCGACGCGAGGCTGGATGGCCTTCCCCATTATGAT
TCTTCTCGCTTCCGGCGGCATCGGGATGCCCGCGTTGCAGGCCATGCTGTCCAGGCAGGTAGATGACGAC
CATCAGGGACAGCTTCAAGGATCGCTCGCGGCTCTTACCAGCCAGCAAAAGGCCAGGAACCGTAAAAAGG
CCGCGTTGCTGGCGTTTTTCCATAGGCTCCGCCCCCCTGACGAGCATCACAAAAATCGACGCTCAAGTCA
GAGGTGGCGAAACCCGACAGGACTATAAAGATACCAGGCGTTTCCCCCTGGAAGCTCCCTCGTGCGCTCT
CCTGTTCCGACCCTGCCGCTTACCGGATACCTGTCCGCCTTTCTCCCTTCGGGAAGCGTGGCGCTTTCTC
AATGCTCACGCTGTAGGTATCTCAGTTCGGTGTAGGTCGTTCGCTCCAAGCTGGGCTGTGTGCACGAACC
CCCCGTTCAGCCCGACCGCTGCGCCTTATCCGGTAACTATCGTCTTGAGTCCAACCCGGTAAGACACGAC
TTATCGCCACTGGCAGCAGCCACTGGTAACAGGATTAGCAGAGCGAGGTATGTAGGCGGTGCTACAGAGT
TCTTGAAGTGGTGGCCTAACTACGGCTACACTAGAAGGACAGTATTTGGTATCTGCGCTCTGCTGAAGCC
AGTTACCTTCGGAAAAAGAGTTGGTAGCTCTTGATCCGGCAAACAAACCACCGCTGGTAGCGGTGGTTTT
TTTGTTTGCAAGCAGCAGATTACGCGCAGAAAAAAAGGATCTCAAGAAGATCCTTTGATCTTTTCTACGG
GGTCTGACGCTCAGTGGAACGAAAACTCACGTTAAGGGATTTTGGTCATGAGATTATCAAAAAGGATCTT
CACCTAGATCCTTTTAAATTAAAAATGAAGTTTTAAATCAATCTAAAGTATATATGAGTAAACTTGGTCT
GACAGTTACCAATGCTTAATCAGTGAGGCACCTATCTCAGCGATCTGTCTATTTCGTTCATCCATAGTTG
CCTGACTCCCCGTCGTGTAGATAACTACGATACGGGAGGGCTTACCATCTGGCCCCAGTGCTGCAATGAT
ACCGCGAGACCCACGCTCACCGGCTCCAGATTTATCAGCAATAAACCAGCCAGCCGGAAGGGCCGAGCGC
AGAAGTGGTCCTGCAACTTTATCCGCCTCCATCCAGTCTATTAATTGTTGCCGGGAAGCTAGAGTAAGTA
GTTCGCCAGTTAATAGTTTGCGCAACGTTGTTGCCATTGCTGCAGGCATCGTGGTGTCACGCTCGTCGTT
TGGTATGGCTTCATTCAGCTCCGGTTCCCAACGATCAAGGCGAGTTACATGATCCCCCATGTTGTGCAAA
AAAGCGGTTAGCTCCTTCGGTCCTCCGATCGTTGTCAGAAGTAAGTTGGCCGCAGTGTTATCACTCATGG
TTATGGCAGCACTGCATAATTCTCTTACTGTCATGCCATCCGTAAGATGCTTTTCTGTGACTGGTGAGTA
CTCAACCAAGTCATTCTGAGAATAGTGTATGCGGCGACCGAGTTGCTCTTGCCCGGCGTCAACACGGGAT
AATACCGCGCCACATAGCAGAACTTTAAAAGTGCTCATCATTGGAAAACGTTCTTCGGGGCGAAAACTCT
CAAGGATCTTACCGCTGTTGAGATCCAGTTCGATGTAACCCACTCGTGCACCCAACTGATCTTCAGCATC
TTTTACTTTCACCAGCGTTTCTGGGTGAGCAAAAACAGGAAGGCAAAATGCCGCAAAAAAGGGAATAAGG
GCGACACGGAAATGTTGAATACTCATACTCTTCCTTTTTCAATATTATTGAAGCATTTATCAGGGTTATT
GTCTCATGAGCGGATACATATTTGAATGTATTTAGAAAAATAAACAAATAGGGGTTCCGCGCACATTTCC
CCGAAAAGTGCCACCTGACGTCTAAGAAACCATTATTATCATGACATTAACCTATAAAAATAGGCGTATC
ACGAGGCCCTTTCGT
Features (pLannotate 1.2.2; 9 found; start..end, strand, type, name):
     56..2568    +  promoter       Ac5 promoter: Drosophila melanogaster actin 5C promoter
   2588..3304    +  CDS            EGFP: EGFP is a basic (constitutively fluorescent) green fluorescent protein published in 1996, derived from Aequorea victoria. It is reported to be a rapidly-maturing weak dimer with moderate acid sensitivity.
   5490..5531    +  CDS            V5 tag: epitope tag from simian virus 5
   5631..5765    -  polyA_signal   SV40 poly(A) signal: SV40 polyadenylation signal
   5788..5872    -  CDS            large T antigen (fragment): large T antigen from SV40 (simian virus 40)
   5873..6343    +  CDS            TcR (fragment): tetracycline efflux protein; tet; confers resistance to tetracycline
   6387..6975    -  rep_origin     ori: high-copy-number ColE1/pMB1/pBR322/pUC origin of replication
   7146..8006    -  CDS            AmpR: β-lactamase; bla; confers resistance to ampicillin, carbenicillin, and related antibiotics
   8007..8111    -  promoter       AmpR promoter: bla
