[The description below was written by a language model from this plasmid's Addgene catalogue record and pLannotate feature annotations shown in this document.]
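Description:
pAc5.1B-EGFP-CeAIN2-3xWmut_P is an 8.2 kb insect-cell expression plasmid. The catalogue lists its backbone as unknown, although the name and the annotated parts point to a pAc5.1-type vector. It is propagated in E. coli through a ColE1/pUC-family origin and selected with ampicillin via the β-lactamase gene and its own promoter. The repository entry describes it as low copy, even though the origin is annotated as a high-copy type. The short large T antigen and tetracycline-resistance fragments in the feature table are partial annotations, probably vector remnants rather than functional genes.

The expression cassette is driven by the Drosophila melanogaster actin 5C promoter, a strong constitutive promoter used in Drosophila cultured cells. An EGFP coding sequence lies immediately downstream. It is followed by an unannotated stretch of roughly 2.2 kb that presumably holds the insert, C. elegans AIN-2, a GW182-family protein, which would yield an N-terminally EGFP-tagged fusion. A V5 epitope tag and an SV40 polyadenylation signal sit after this region; the record does not say whether the V5 tag is read in frame or cut off by a stop codon in the insert. The "3xWmut" designation suggests substitutions at three tryptophan residues, but their positions are not given. The depositor also notes a two-residue deletion (SD 378–379) relative to the NCBI reference sequence.

The stated purpose is insect-cell expression of this mutant. The associated publication examined interactions of C. elegans GW182 proteins with PAB-1 and the PAN2-PAN3 and CCR4-NOT deadenylase complexes, so the construct was probably used as a tagged mutant for interaction or localisation studies. The deposited sequence may be theoretical rather than fully verified.
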