Addgene plasmid #147231: pAc5.1B-EGFP-CeAIN2-3xWmut_P
Purpose: Insect Expression of CeAIN2-3xWmut
Depositing lab: Elisa Izaurralde. Depositing organization: Max Planck Institute for Developmental Biology. Publication: The Caenorhabditis elegans GW182 protein AIN-1 interacts with PAB-1 and subunits of the PAN2-PAN3 and CCR4-NOT deadenylase complexes. Kuzuoglu-Ozturk D, Huntzinger E, Schmidt S, Izaurralde E. Nucleic Acids Res. 2012 Jul;40(12):5651-65. doi: 10.1093/nar/gks218. Epub 2012 Mar 7. PubMed 22402495.
Backbone
  Vector backbone: Unknown
  Vector type: Insect Expression
Growth in bacteria
  Bacterial resistance: Ampicillin, 100 μg/mL
  Growth temperature: 37°C
  Growth strain: DH5alpha
  Copy number: Low Copy
Gene/Insert
  Gene/Insert name: CeAIN2-3xWmut
  Species: C. elegans (nematode)
  Mutation: Deletion of two AA SD 378-379 compared to the sequence given by NCBI: AF000196.1
  Cloning method: Unknown
Terms and licenses: Academic/Nonprofit Terms; Industry Terms: Not Available to Industry
Depositor comments: Plasmids from this collection were made available to the research community and donated after the lab closed. Please note that the sequence provided by the depositing laboratory may be theoretical/predicted or based on Sanger sequencing results. There may be discrepancies between sequencing results obtained by Addgene and the depositor sequence. If an Addgene verified sequence is not available, please contact before placing your order to request that our lab fully sequence the plasmid.
How to cite: pAc5.1B-EGFP-CeAIN2-3xWmut_P was a gift from Elisa Izaurralde (Addgene plasmid # 147231 ; http://n2t.net/addgene:147231 ; RRID:Addgene_147231)
